>Addgene plasmid #86330 | PX458_MLX_2 | depositor full sequence | sequence record 168211 | Full Sequence
TTTTGCTCACATGTNNGAGGGCCTATTTCCCATGATTCCTTCATATTTGCATATACGATACAAGGCTGTT
AGAGAGATAATTGGAATTAATTTGACTGTAAACACAAAGATATTAGTACAAAATACGTGACGTAGAAAGT
AATAATTTCTTGGGTAGTTTGCAGTTTTAAAATTATGTTTTAAAATGGACTATCATATGCTTACCGTAAC
TTGAAAGTATTTCGATTTCTTGGCTTTATATATCTTGTGGAAAGGACGAAACACCGTTCTCCAGGTTTCC
AAGAACGTTTTAGAGCTAGAAATAGCAAGTTAAAATAAGGCTAGTCCGTTATCAACTTGAAAAAGTGGCA
CCGAGTCGGTGCTTTTTTGTTTTAGAGCTAGAAATAGCAAGTTAAAATAAGGCTAGTCCGTTTTTAGCGC
GTGCGCCAATTCTGCAGACAAATGGCTCTAGAGGTACCCGTTACATAACTTACGGTAAATGGCCCGCCTG
GCTGACCGCCCAACGACCCCCGCCCATTGACGTCAATAGTAACGCCAATAGGGACTTTCCATTGACGTCA
ATGGGTGGAGTATTTACGGTAAACTGCCCACTTGGCAGTACATCAAGTGTATCATATGCCAAGTACGCCC
CCTATTGACGTCAATGACGGTAAATGGCCCGCCTGGCATTGTGCCCAGTACATGACCTTATGGGACTTTC
CTACTTGGCAGTACATCTACGTATTAGTCATCGCTATTACCATGGTCGAGGTGAGCCCCACGTTCTGCTT
CACTCTCCCCATCTCCCCCCCCTCCCCACCCCCAATTTTGTATTTATTTATTTTTTAATTATTTTGTGCA
GCGATGGGGGCGGGGGGGGGGGGGGGGCGCGCGCCAGGCGGGGCGGGGCGGGGCGAGGGGCGGGGCGGGG
CGAGGCGGAGAGGTGCGGCGGCAGCCAATCAGAGCGGCGCGCTCCGAAAGTTTCCTTTTATGGCGAGGCG
GCGGCGGCGGCGGCCCTATAAAAAGCGAAGCGCGCGGCGGGCGGGAGTCGCTGCGACGCTGCCTTCGCCC
CGTGCCCCGCTCCGCCGCCGCCTCGCGCCGCCCGCCCCGGCTCTGACTGACCGCGTTACTCCCACAGGTG
AGCGGGCGGGACGGCCCTTCTCCTCCGGGCTGTAATTAGCTGAGCAAGAGGTAAGGGTTTAAGGGATGGT
TGGTTGGTGGGGTATTAATGTTTAATTACCTGGAGCACCTGCCTGAAATCACTTTTTTTCAGGTTGGACC
GGTGCCACCATGGACTATAAGGACCACGACGGAGACTACAAGGATCATGATATTGATTACAAAGACGATG
ACGATAAGATGGCCCCAAAGAAGAAGCGGAAGGTCGGTATCCACGGAGTCCCAGCAGCCGACAAGAAGTA
CAGCATCGGCCTGGACATCGGCACCAACTCTGTGGGCTGGGCCGTGATCACCGACGAGTACAAGGTGCCC
AGCAAGAAATTCAAGGTGCTGGGCAACACCGACCGGCACAGCATCAAGAAGAACCTGATCGGAGCCCTGC
TGTTCGACAGCGGCGAAACAGCCGAGGCCACCCGGCTGAAGAGAACCGCCAGAAGAAGATACACCAGACG
GAAGAACCGGATCTGCTATCTGCAAGAGATCTTCAGCAACGAGATGGCCAAGGTGGACGACAGCTTCTTC
CACAGACTGGAAGAGTCCTTCCTGGTGGAAGAGGATAAGAAGCACGAGCGGCACCCCATCTTCGGCAACA
TCGTGGACGAGGTGGCCTACCACGAGAAGTACCCCACCATCTACCACCTGAGAAAGAAACTGGTGGACAG
CACCGACAAGGCCGACCTGCGGCTGATCTATCTGGCCCTGGCCCACATGATCAAGTTCCGGGGCCACTTC
CTGATCGAGGGCGACCTGAACCCCGACAACAGCGACGTGGACAAGCTGTTCATCCAGCTGGTGCAGACCT
ACAACCAGCTGTTCGAGGAAAACCCCATCAACGCCAGCGGCGTGGACGCCAAGGCCATCCTGTCTGCCAG
ACTGAGCAAGAGCAGACGGCTGGAAAATCTGATCGCCCAGCTGCCCGGCGAGAAGAAGAATGGCCTGTTC
GGAAACCTGATTGCCCTGAGCCTGGGCCTGACCCCCAACTTCAAGAGCAACTTCGACCTGGCCGAGGATG
CCAAACTGCAGCTGAGCAAGGACACCTACGACGACGACCTGGACAACCTGCTGGCCCAGATCGGCGACCA
GTACGCCGACCTGTTTCTGGCCGCCAAGAACCTGTCCGACGCCATCCTGCTGAGCGACATCCTGAGAGTG
AACACCGAGATCACCAAGGCCCCCCTGAGCGCCTCTATGATCAAGAGATACGACGAGCACCACCAGGACC
TGACCCTGCTGAAAGCTCTCGTGCGGCAGCAGCTGCCTGAGAAGTACAAAGAGATTTTCTTCGACCAGAG
CAAGAACGGCTACGCCGGCTACATTGACGGCGGAGCCAGCCAGGAAGAGTTCTACAAGTTCATCAAGCCC
ATCCTGGAAAAGATGGACGGCACCGAGGAACTGCTCGTGAAGCTGAACAGAGAGGACCTGCTGCGGAAGC
AGCGGACCTTCGACAACGGCAGCATCCCCCACCAGATCCACCTGGGAGAGCTGCACGCCATTCTGCGGCG
GCAGGAAGATTTTTACCCATTCCTGAAGGACAACCGGGAAAAGATCGAGAAGATCCTGACCTTCCGCATC
CCCTACTACGTGGGCCCTCTGGCCAGGGGAAACAGCAGATTCGCCTGGATGACCAGAAAGAGCGAGGAAA
CCATCACCCCCTGGAACTTCGAGGAAGTGGTGGACAAGGGCGCTTCCGCCCAGAGCTTCATCGAGCGGAT
GACCAACTTCGATAAGAACCTGCCCAACGAGAAGGTGCTGCCCAAGCACAGCCTGCTGTACGAGTACTTC
ACCGTGTATAACGAGCTGACCAAAGTGAAATACGTGACCGAGGGAATGAGAAAGCCCGCCTTCCTGAGCG
GCGAGCAGAAAAAGGCCATCGTGGACCTGCTGTTCAAGACCAACCGGAAAGTGACCGTGAAGCAGCTGAA
AGAGGACTACTTCAAGAAAATCGAGTGCTTCGACTCCGTGGAAATCTCCGGCGTGGAAGATCGGTTCAAC
GCCTCCCTGGGCACATACCACGATCTGCTGAAAATTATCAAGGACAAGGACTTCCTGGACAATGAGGAAA
ACGAGGACATTCTGGAAGATATCGTGCTGACCCTGACACTGTTTGAGGACAGAGAGATGATCGAGGAACG
GCTGAAAACCTATGCCCACCTGTTCGACGACAAAGTGATGAAGCAGCTGAAGCGGCGGAGATACACCGGC
TGGGGCAGGCTGAGCCGGAAGCTGATCAACGGCATCCGGGACAAGCAGTCCGGCAAGACAATCCTGGATT
TCCTGAAGTCCGACGGCTTCGCCAACAGAAACTTCATGCAGCTGATCCACGACGACAGCCTGACCTTTAA
AGAGGACATCCAGAAAGCCCAGGTGTCCGGCCAGGGCGATAGCCTGCACGAGCACATTGCCAATCTGGCC
GGCAGCCCCGCCATTAAGAAGGGCATCCTGCAGACAGTGAAGGTGGTGGACGAGCTCGTGAAAGTGATGG
GCCGGCACAAGCCCGAGAACATCGTGATCGAAATGGCCAGAGAGAACCAGACCACCCAGAAGGGACAGAA
GAACAGCCGCGAGAGAATGAAGCGGATCGAAGAGGGCATCAAAGAGCTGGGCAGCCAGATCCTGAAAGAA
CACCCCGTGGAAAACACCCAGCTGCAGAACGAGAAGCTGTACCTGTACTACCTGCAGAATGGGCGGGATA
TGTACGTGGACCAGGAACTGGACATCAACCGGCTGTCCGACTACGATGTGGACCATATCGTGCCTCAGAG
CTTTCTGAAGGACGACTCCATCGACAACAAGGTGCTGACCAGAAGCGACAAGAACCGGGGCAAGAGCGAC
AACGTGCCCTCCGAAGAGGTCGTGAAGAAGATGAAGAACTACTGGCGGCAGCTGCTGAACGCCAAGCTGA
TTACCCAGAGAAAGTTCGACAATCTGACCAAGGCCGAGAGAGGCGGCCTGAGCGAACTGGATAAGGCCGG
CTTCATCAAGAGACAGCTGGTGGAAACCCGGCAGATCACAAAGCACGTGGCACAGATCCTGGACTCCCGG
ATGAACACTAAGTACGACGAGAATGACAAGCTGATCCGGGAAGTGAAAGTGATCACCCTGAAGTCCAAGC
TGGTGTCCGATTTCCGGAAGGATTTCCAGTTTTACAAAGTGCGCGAGATCAACAACTACCACCACGCCCA
CGACGCCTACCTGAACGCCGTCGTGGGAACCGCCCTGATCAAAAAGTACCCTAAGCTGGAAAGCGAGTTC
GTGTACGGCGACTACAAGGTGTACGACGTGCGGAAGATGATCGCCAAGAGCGAGCAGGAAATCGGCAAGG
CTACCGCCAAGTACTTCTTCTACAGCAACATCATGAACTTTTTCAAGACCGAGATTACCCTGGCCAACGG
CGAGATCCGGAAGCGGCCTCTGATCGAGACAAACGGCGAAACCGGGGAGATCGTGTGGGATAAGGGCCGG
GATTTTGCCACCGTGCGGAAAGTGCTGAGCATGCCCCAAGTGAATATCGTGAAAAAGACCGAGGTGCAGA
CAGGCGGCTTCAGCAAAGAGTCTATCCTGCCCAAGAGGAACAGCGATAAGCTGATCGCCAGAAAGAAGGA
CTGGGACCCTAAGAAGTACGGCGGCTTCGACAGCCCCACCGTGGCCTATTCTGTGCTGGTGGTGGCCAAA
GTGGAAAAGGGCAAGTCCAAGAAACTGAAGAGTGTGAAAGAGCTGCTGGGGATCACCATCATGGAAAGAA
GCAGCTTCGAGAAGAATCCCATCGACTTTCTGGAAGCCAAGGGCTACAAAGAAGTGAAAAAGGACCTGAT
CATCAAGCTGCCTAAGTACTCCCTGTTCGAGCTGGAAAACGGCCGGAAGAGAATGCTGGCCTCTGCCGGC
GAACTGCAGAAGGGAAACGAACTGGCCCTGCCCTCCAAATATGTGAACTTCCTGTACCTGGCCAGCCACT
ATGAGAAGCTGAAGGGCTCCCCCGAGGATAATGAGCAGAAACAGCTGTTTGTGGAACAGCACAAGCACTA
CCTGGACGAGATCATCGAGCAGATCAGCGAGTTCTCCAAGAGAGTGATCCTGGCCGACGCTAATCTGGAC
AAAGTGCTGTCCGCCTACAACAAGCACCGGGATAAGCCCATCAGAGAGCAGGCCGAGAATATCATCCACC
TGTTTACCCTGACCAATCTGGGAGCCCCTGCCGCCTTCAAGTACTTTGACACCACCATCGACCGGAAGAG
GTACACCAGCACCAAAGAGGTGCTGGACGCCACCCTGATCCACCAGAGCATCACCGGCCTGTACGAGACA
CGGATCGACCTGTCTCAGCTGGGAGGCGACAAAAGGCCGGCGGCCACGAAAAAGGCCGGCCAGGCAAAAA
AGAAAAAGGAATTCGGCAGTGGAGAGGGCAGAGGAAGTCTGCTAACATGCGGTGACGTCGAGGAGAATCC
TGGCCCAGTGAGCAAGGGCGAGGAGCTGTTCACCGGGGTGGTGCCCATCCTGGTCGAGCTGGACGGCGAC
GTAAACGGCCACAAGTTCAGCGTGTCCGGCGAGGGCGAGGGCGATGCCACCTACGGCAAGCTGACCCTGA
AGTTCATCTGCACCACCGGCAAGCTGCCCGTGCCCTGGCCCACCCTCGTGACCACCCTGACCTACGGCGT
GCAGTGCTTCAGCCGCTACCCCGACCACATGAAGCAGCACGACTTCTTCAAGTCCGCCATGCCCGAAGGC
TACGTCCAGGAGCGCACCATCTTCTTCAAGGACGACGGCAACTACAAGACCCGCGCCGAGGTGAAGTTCG
AGGGCGACACCCTGGTGAACCGCATCGAGCTGAAGGGCATCGACTTCAAGGAGGACGGCAACATCCTGGG
GCACAAGCTGGAGTACAACTACAACAGCCACAACGTCTATATCATGGCCGACAAGCAGAAGAACGGCATC
AAGGTGAACTTCAAGATCCGCCACAACATCGAGGACGGCAGCGTGCAGCTCGCCGACCACTACCAGCAGA
ACACCCCCATCGGCGACGGCCCCGTGCTGCTGCCCGACAACCACTACCTGAGCACCCAGTCCGCCCTGAG
CAAAGACCCCAACGAGAAGCGCGATCACATGGTCCTGCTGGAGTTCGTGACCGCCGCCGGGATCACTCTC
GGCATGGACGAGCTGTACAAGGAATTCTAACTAGAGCTCGCTGATCAGCCTCGACTGTGCCTTCTAGTTG
CCAGCCATCTGTTGTTTGCCCCTCCCCCGTGCCTTCCTTGACCCTGGAAGGTGCCACTCCCACTGTCCTT
TCCTAATAAAATGAGGAAATTGCATCGCATTGTCTGAGTAGGTGTCATTCTATTCTGGGGGGTGGGGTGG
GGCAGGACAGCAAGGGGGAGGATTGGGAAGAGAATAGCAGGCATGCTGGGGAGCGGCCGCAGGAACCCCT
AGTGATGGAGTTGGCCACTCCCTCTCTGCGCGCTCGCTCGCTCACTGAGGCCGGGCGACCAAAGGTCGCC
CGACGCCCGGGCTTTGCCCGGGCGGCCTCAGTGAGCGAGCGAGCGCGCAGCTGCCTGCAGGGGCGCCTGA
TGCGGTATTTTCTCCTTACGCATCTGTGCGGTATTTCACACCGCATA
[142 nt withheld, positions 6768-6909]
C
[141 nt withheld, positions 6911-7051]
CCTTTGACGTTGGAGTCCACGTTCTTT
[37 nt withheld, positions 7079-7115]
ACCCTATCTCGGGCTATTCTTTTGATTTATAAGGGATTTTGCCGATTTCGGCCTATTGGTTAAAAAATGA
GCTGATTTAACAAAAATTTAACGCGAATTTTAACAAAATATTAACGTTTACAATTTTATGGTGCACTCTC
AGTACAATCTGCTCTGATGCCGCATAGTTAAGCCAGCCCCGACACCCGCCAACACCCGCTGACGCGCCCT
GACGGGCTTGTCTGCTCCCGGCATCCGCTTACAGACAAGCTGTGACCGTCTCCGGGAGCTGCATGTGTCA
GAGGTTTTCACCGTCATCACCGAAACGCGCGAGACGAAAGGGCCTCGTGATACGCCTATTTTTATAGGTT
AATGTCATGATAATAATGGTTTCTTAGACGTCAGGTGGCACTTTTCGGGGAAATGTGCGCGGAACCCCTA
TTTGTTTATTTTTCTAAATACATTCAAATATGTATCCGCTCATGAGACAATAACCCTGATAAATGCTTCA
ATAATATTGAAAAAGGAAGAGTATGAGTATTCAACATTTCCGTGTCGCCCTTATTCCCTTTTTTGCGGCA
TTTTGCCTTCCTGTTTTTGCTCACCCAGAAACGCTGGTGAAAGTAAAAGATGCTGAAGATCAGTTGGGTG
CACGAGTGGGTTACATCGAACTGGATCTCAACAGCGGTAAGATCCTTGAGAGTTTTCGCCCCGAAGAACG
TTTTCCAATGATGAGCACTTTTAAAGTTCTGCTATGTGGCGCGGTATTATCCCGTATTGACGCCGGGCAA
GAGCAACTCGGTCGCCGCATACACTATTCTCAGAATGACTTGGTTGAGTACTCACCAGTCACAGAAAAGC
ATCTTACGGATGGCATGACAGTAAGAGAATTATGCAGTGCTGCCATAACCATGAGTGATAACACTGCGGC
CAACTTACTTCTGACAACGATCGGAGGACCGAAGGAGCTAACCGCTTTTTTGCACAACATGGGGGATCAT
GTAACTCGCCTTGATCGTTGGGAACCGGAGCTGAATGAAGCCATACCAAACGACGAGCGTGACACCACGA
TGCCTGTAGCAATGGCAACAACGTTGCGCAAACTATTAACTGGCGAACTACTTACTCTAGCTTCCCGGCA
ACAATTAATAGACTGGATGGAGGCGGATAAAGTTGCAGGACCACTTCTGCGCTCGGCCCTTCCGGCTGGC
TGGTTTATTGCTGATAAATCTGGAGCCGGTGAGCGTGGAAGCCGCGGTATCATTGCAGCACTGGGGCCAG
ATGGTAAGCCCTCCCGTATCGTAGTTATCTACACGACGGGGAGTCAGGCAACTATGGATGAACGAAATAG
ACAGATCGCTGAGATAGGTGCCTCACTGATTAAGCATTGGTAACTGTCAGACCAAGTTTACTCATATATA
CTTTAGATTGATTTAAAACTTCATTTTTAATTTAAAAGGATCTAGGTGAAGATCCTTTTTGATAATCTCA
TGACCAAAATCCCTTAACGTGAGTTTTCGTTCCACTGAGCGTCAGACCCCGTAGAAAAGATCAAAGGATC
TTCTTGAGATCCTTTTTTTCTGCGCGTAATCTGCTGCTTGCAAACAAAAAAACCACCGCTACCAGCGGTG
GTTTGTTTGCCGGATCAAGAGCTACCAACTCTTTTTCCGAAGGTAACTGGCTTCAGCAGAGCGCAGATAC
CAAATACTGTCCTTCTAGTGTAGCCGTAGTTAGGCCACCACTTCAAGAACTCTGTAGCACCGCCTACATA
CCTCGCTCTGCTAATCCTGTTACCAGTGGCTGCTGCCAGTGGCGATAAGTCGTGTCTTACCGGGTTGGAC
TCAAGACGATAGTTACCGGATAAGGCGCAGCGGTCGGGCTGAACGGGGGGTTCGTGCACACAGCCCAGCT
TGGAGCGAACGACCTACACCGAACTGAGATACCTACAGCGTGAGCTATGAGAAAGCGCCACGCTTCCCGA
AGGGAGAAAGGCGGACAGGTATCCGGTAAGCGGCAGGGTCGGAACAGGAGAGCGCACGAGGGAGCTTCCA
GGGGGAAACGCCTGGTATCTTTATAGTCCTGTCGGGTTTCGCCACCTCTGACTTGAGCGTCGATTTTTGT
GATGCTCGTCAGGGGGGCGGAGCCTATGGAAAAACGCCAGCAACGCGGCCTTTTTACGGTTCCTGGCCTT
TTGCTGGCC
Features (pLannotate 1.2.2; 19 found; start..end, strand, type, name):
     17..257     +  promoter       U6 promoter: RNA polymerase III promoter for human U6 snRNA
    287..362     +  misc_RNA       gRNA scaffold: guide RNA scaffold for the Streptococcus pyogenes CRISPR/Cas9 system
    369..412     +  misc_RNA       gRNA scaffold (fragment): guide RNA scaffold for the Streptococcus pyogenes CRISPR/Cas9 system
    459..744     +  enhancer       CMV enhancer: human cytomegalovirus immediate early enhancer; contains an 18-bp deletion relative to the standard CMV enhancer
    746..1023    +  promoter       chicken β-actin promoter: No description available
   1024..1252    +  intron         hybrid intron: hybrid between chicken β-actin (CBA) and minute virus of mice (MMV) introns (Gray et al., 2011)
   1390..2991    +  CDS            Cas9(N): N-terminal portion of Streptococcus pyogenes Cas9 (Zetsche et al., 2015)
   2992..5490    +  CDS            Cas9(C): C-terminal portion of Streptococcus pyogenes Cas9 (Zetsche et al., 2015)
   5491..5538    +  CDS            nucleoplasmin NLS: bipartite nuclear localization signal from nucleoplasmin
   5608..6321    +  CDS            EGFP: EGFP is a basic (constitutively fluorescent) green fluorescent protein published in 1996, derived from Aequorea victoria. It is reported to be a rapidly-maturing weak dimer with moderate acid sensitivity.
   6355..6466    +  polyA_signal   bGH poly(A) signal: bovine growth hormone polyadenylation signal
   6571..6711    +  repeat_region  AAV2 ITR: inverted terminal repeat of adeno-associated virus serotype 2 inverted
   6716..6767    -  misc_feature   bom (fragment): basis of mobility region from pBR322
   6786..7166    +  rep_origin     M13 ori (sequence partly withheld): M13 bacteriophage origin of replication; arrow indicates direction of (+) strand synthesis
   7242..7291    -  misc_feature   bom (fragment): basis of mobility region from pBR322
   7393..7428    -  CDS            rop (fragment): Rop protein, which maintains plasmids at low copy number; rop
   7523..7627    +  promoter       AmpR promoter: bla
   7628..8488    +  CDS            AmpR: β-lactamase; bla; confers resistance to ampicillin, carbenicillin, and related antibiotics
   8659..9247    +  rep_origin     ori: high-copy-number ColE1/pMB1/pBR322/pUC origin of replication
