[The description below was written by a language model from this plasmid's Addgene catalogue record and pLannotate feature annotations shown in this document.]
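Description:
PX458_MLX_2 is a mammalian CRISPR expression plasmid built on the PX458 backbone, carrying both a guide RNA and Streptococcus pyogenes Cas9 on a single 9,294 nt vector. It is maintained in E. coli as a high-copy plasmid through a ColE1/pUC-type origin and selected with ampicillin via the β-lactamase gene. An M13 phage origin is also annotated, along with a single AAV2 inverted terminal repeat and short bom and rop fragments that appear to be backbone remnants rather than functional elements. With only one ITR annotated, the record gives no indication that the plasmid is meant for AAV packaging.

The payload consists of two expression units. A human U6 RNA polymerase III promoter drives a guide directed against the 3' end of the human MLX gene, which was inserted by Gibson cloning and is fused to the S. pyogenes gRNA scaffold. A second, partial scaffold fragment is annotated just downstream. The second unit uses a CMV enhancer, chicken β-actin promoter and hybrid intron to express Cas9, which the annotation software splits into contiguous N- and C-terminal portions that together form one full-length coding sequence. Cas9 is followed by a nucleoplasmin nuclear localization signal, EGFP and a bGH polyadenylation signal. The short linker between Cas9 and EGFP is not annotated. EGFP fluorescence allows transfected cells to be identified or sorted.

The plasmid belongs to a CRISPR-based epitope tagging system that adds a tag, currently FLAG, to endogenous proteins. Cutting near the 3' end of MLX enables tag insertion, so that the tagged DNA-binding protein can be studied by ChIP-seq. The donor template carrying the tag is not part of this construct.
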