Addgene plasmid #86330: PX458_MLX_2
Purpose: Encodes gRNA for 3' target of human MLX
Depositing lab: Eric Mendenhall & Richard M. Myers. Publication: CETCh-seq: CRISPR epitope tagging ChIP-seq of DNA-binding proteins. Savic D, Partridge EC, Newberry KM, Smith SB, Meadows SK, Roberts BS, Mackiewicz M, Mendenhall EM, Myers RM. Genome Res. 2015 Sep 9. 10.1101/gr.193540.115 PubMed 26355004.
Backbone
  Vector backbone: PX458
  Vector type: CRISPR
Growth in bacteria
  Bacterial resistance: Ampicillin, 100 μg/mL
  Growth temperature: 37°C
  Growth strain: DH5alpha
  Copy number: High Copy
Gene/Insert
  Gene/Insert name: gRNA against MLX
  gRNA/shRNA sequence: GTTCTCCAGGTTTCCAAGAAC
  Species: H. sapiens (human)
  Entrez Gene: MLX (a.k.a. MAD7, MXD7, TCFL4, TF4, bHLHd13)
  Cloning method: Gibson Cloning
  Sequencing primers: 5′ pBR322ori-F
Terms and licenses: Academic/Nonprofit Terms; Industry Terms: Not Available to Industry
Depositor comments: Note: This plasmid is part of the Mendenhall and Meyers CRISPR-based Tagging system to add a tag (currently using FLAG) to endogenous proteins. Please see https://www.addgene.org/crispr/tagging/ for more details.
How to cite: PX458_MLX_2 was a gift from Eric Mendenhall & Richard M. Myers (Addgene plasmid # 86330 ; http://n2t.net/addgene:86330 ; RRID:Addgene_86330)
