>Addgene plasmid #86330 | PX458_MLX_2 | addgene partial sequence | sequence record 170868 | Addgene Partial NGS Result
GACTATAAGGACCACGACGGAGACTACAAGGATCATGATATTGATTACAAAGACGATGACGATAAGATGG
CCCCAAAGAAGAAGCGGAAGGTCGGTATCCACGGAGTCCCAGCAGCCGACAAGAAGTACAGCATCGGCCT
GGACATCGGCACCAACTCTGTGGGCTGGGCCGTGATCACCGACGAGTACAAGGTGCCCAGCAAGAAATTC
AAGGTGCTGGGCAACACCGACCGGCACAGCATCAAGAAGAACCTGATCGGAGCCCTGCTGTTCGACAGCG
GCGAAACAGCCGAGGCCACCCGGCTGAAGAGAACCGCCAGAAGAAGATACACCAGACGGAAGAACCGGAT
CTGCTATCTGCAAGAGATCTTCAGCAACGAGATGGCCAAGGTGGACGACAGCTTCTTCCACAGACTGGAA
GAGTCCTTCCTGGTGGAAGAGGATAAGAAGCACGAGCGGCACCCCATCTTCGGCAACATCGTGGACGAGG
TGGCCTACCACGAGAAGTACCCCACCATCTACCACCTGAGAAAGAAACTGGTGGACAGCACCGACAAGGC
CGACCTGCGGCTGATCTATCTGGCCCTGGCCCACATGATCAAGTTCCGGGGCCACTTCCTGATCGAGGGC
GACCTGAACCCCGACAACAGCGACGTGGACAAGCTGTTCATCCAGCTGGTGCAGACCTACAACCAGCTGT
TCGAGGAAAACCCCATCAACGCCAGCGGCGTGGACGCCAAGGCCATCCTGTCTGCCAGACTGAGCAAGAG
CAGACGGCTGGAAAATCTGATCGCCCAGCTGCCCGGCGAGAAGAAGAATGGCCTGTTCGGAAACCTGATT
GCCCTGAGCCTGGGCCTGACCCCCAACTTCAAGAGCAACTTCGACCTGGCCGAGGATGCCAAACTGCAGC
TGAGCAAGGACACCTACGACGACGACCTGGACAACCTGCTGGCCCAGATCGGCGACCAGTACGCCGACCT
GTTTCTGGCCGCCAAGAACCTGTCCGACGCCATCCTGCTGAGCGACATCCTGAGAGTGAACACCGAGATC
ACCAAGGCCCCCCTGAGCGCCTCTATGATCAAGAGATACGACGAGCACCACCAGGACCTGACCCTGCTGA
AAGCTCTCGTGCGGCAGCAGCTGCCTGAGAAGTACAAAGAGATTTTCTTCGACCAGAGCAAGAACGGCTA
CGCCGGCTACATTGACGGCGGAGCCAGCCAGGAAGAGTTCTACAAGTTCATCAAGCCCATCCTGGAAAAG
ATGGACGGCACCGAGGAACTGCTCGTGAAGCTGAACAGAGAGGACCTGCTGCGGAAGCAGCGGACCTTCG
ACAACGGCAGCATCCCCCACCAGATCCACCTGGGAGAGCTGCACGCCATTCTGCGGCGGCAGGAAGATTT
TTACCCATTCCTGAAGGACAACCGGGAAAAGATCGAGAAGATCCTGACCTTCCGCATCCCCTACTACGTG
GGCCCTCTGGCCAGGGGAAACAGCAGATTCGCCTGGATGACCAGAAAGAGCGAGGAAACCATCACCCCCT
GGAACTTCGAGGAAGTGGTGGACAAGGGCGCTTCCGCCCAGAGCTTCATCGAGCGGATGACCAACTTCGA
TAAGAACCTGCCCAACGAGAAGGTGCTGCCCAAGCACAGCCTGCTGTACGAGTACTTCACCGTGTATAAC
GAGCTGACCAAAGTGAAATACGTGACCGAGGGAATGAGAAAGCCCGCCTTCCTGAGCGGCGAGCAGAAAA
AGGCCATCGTGGACCTGCTGTTCAAGACCAACCGGAAAGTGACCGTGAAGCAGCTGAAAGAGGACTACTT
CAAGAAAATCGAGTGCTTCGACTCCGTGGAAATCTCCGGCGTGGAAGATCGGTTCAACGCCTCCCTGGGC
ACATACCACGATCTGCTGAAAATTATCAAGGACAAGGACTTCCTGGACAATGAGGAAAACGAGGACATTC
TGGAAGATATCGTGCTGACCCTGACACTGTTTGAGGACAGAGAGATGATCGAGGAACGGCTGAAAACCTA
TGCCCACCTGTTCGACGACAAAGTGATGAAGCAGCTGAAGCGGCGGAGATACACCGGCTGGGGCAGGCTG
AGCCGGAAGCTGATCAACGGCATCCGGGACAAGCAGTCCGGCAAGACAATCCTGGATTTCCTGAAGTCCG
ACGGCTTCGCCAACAGAAACTTCATGCAGCTGATCCACGACGACAGCCTGACCTTTAAAGAGGACATCCA
GAAAGCCCAGGTGTCCGGCCAGGGCGATAGCCTGCACGAGCACATTGCCAATCTGGCCGGCAGCCCCGCC
ATTAAGAAGGGCATCCTGCAGACAGTGAAGGTGGTGGACGAGCTCGTGAAAGTGATGGGCCGGCACAAGC
CCGAGAACATCGTGATCGAAATGGCCAGAGAGAACCAGACCACCCAGAAGGGACAGAAGAACAGCCGCGA
GAGAATGAAGCGGATCGAAGAGGGCATCAAAGAGCTGGGCAGCCAGATCCTGAAAGAACACCCCGTGGAA
AACACCCAGCTGCAGAACGAGAAGCTGTACCTGTACTACCTGCAGAATGGGCGGGATATGTACGTGGACC
AGGAACTGGACATCAACCGGCTGTCCGACTACGATGTGGACCATATCGTGCCTCAGAGCTTTCTGAAGGA
CGACTCCATCGACAACAAGGTGCTGACCAGAAGCGACAAGAACCGGGGCAAGAGCGACAACGTGCCCTCC
GAAGAGGTCGTGAAGAAGATGAAGAACTACTGGCGGCAGCTGCTGAACGCCAAGCTGATTACCCAGAGAA
AGTTCGACAATCTGACCAAGGCCGAGAGAGGCGGCCTGAGCGAACTGGATAAGGCCGGCTTCATCAAGAG
ACAGCTGGTGGAAACCCGGCAGATCACAAAGCACGTGGCACAGATCCTGGACTCCCGGATGAACACTAAG
TACGACGAGAATGACAAGCTGATCCGGGAAGTGAAAGTGATCACCCTGAAGTCCAAGCTGGTGTCCGATT
TCCGGAAGGATTTCCAGTTTTACAAAGTGCGCGAGATCAACAACTACCACCACGCCCACGACGCCTACCT
GAACGCCGTCGTGGGAACCGCCCTGATCAAAAAGTACCCTAAGCTGGAAAGCGAGTTCGTGTACGGCGAC
TACAAGGTGTACGACGTGCGGAAGATGATCGCCAAGAGCGAGCAGGAAATCGGCAAGGCTACCGCCAAGT
ACTTCTTCTACAGCAACATCATGAACTTTTTCAAGACCGAGATTACCCTGGCCAACGGCGAGATCCGGAA
GCGGCCTCTGATCGAGACAAACGGCGAAACCGGGGAGATCGTGTGGGATAAGGGCCGGGATTTTGCCACC
GTGCGGAAAGTGCTGAGCATGCCCCAAGTGAATATCGTGAAAAAGACCGAGGTGCAGACAGGCGGCTTCA
GCAAAGAGTCTATCCTGCCCAAGAGGAACAGCGATAAGCTGATCGCCAGAAAGAAGGACTGGGACCCTAA
GAAGTACGGCGGCTTCGACAGCCCCACCGTGGCCTATTCTGTGCTGGTGGTGGCCAAAGTGGAAAAGGGC
AAGTCCAAGAAACTGAAGAGTGTGAAAGAGCTGCTGGGGATCACCATCATGGAAAGAAGCAGCTTCGAGA
AGAATCCCATCGACTTTCTGGAAGCCAAGGGCTACAAAGAAGTGAAAAAGGACCTGATCATCAAGCTGCC
TAAGTACTCCCTGTTCGAGCTGGAAAACGGCCGGAAGAGAATGCTGGCCTCTGCCGGCGAACTGCAGAAG
GGAAACGAACTGGCCCTGCCCTCCAAATATGTGAACTTCCTGTACCTGGCCAGCCACTATGAGAAGCTGA
AGGGCTCCCCCGAGGATAATGAGCAGAAACAGCTGTTTGTGGAACAGCACAAGCACTACCTGGACGAGAT
CATCGAGCAGATCAGCGAGTTCTCCAAGAGAGTGATCCTGGCCGACGCTAATCTGGACAAAGTGCTGTCC
GCCTACAACAAGCACCGGGATAAGCCCATCAGAGAGCAGGCCGAGAATATCATCCACCTGTTTACCCTGA
CCAATCTGGGAGCCCCTGCCGCCTTCAAGTACTTTGACACCACCATCGACCGGAAGAGGTACACCAGCAC
CAAAGAGGTGCTGGACGCCACCCTGATCCACCAGAGCATCACCGGCCTGTACGAGACACGGATCGACCTG
TCTCAGCTGGGAGGCGACAAAAGGCCGGCGGCCACGAAAAAGGCCGGCCAGGCAAAAAAGAAAAAGGAAT
TCGGCAGTGGAGAGGGCAGAGGAAGTCTGCTAACATGCGGTGACGTCGAGGAGAATCCTGGCCCAGTGAG
CAAGGGCGAGGAGCTGTTCACCGGGGTGGTGCCCATCCTGGTCGAGCTGGACGGCGACGTAAACGGCCAC
AAGTTCAGCGTGTCCGGCGAGGGCGAGGGCGATGCCACCTACGGCAAGCTGACCCTGAAGTTCATCTGCA
CCACCGGCAAGCTGCCCGTGCCCTGGCCCACCCTCGTGACCACCCTGACCTACGGCGTGCAGTGCTTCAG
CCGCTACCCCGACCACATGAAGCAGCACGACTTCTTCAAGTCCGCCATGCCCGAAGGCTACGTCCAGGAG
CGCACCATCTTCTTCAAGGACGACGGCAACTACAAGACCCGCGCCGAGGTGAAGTTCGAGGGCGACACCC
TGGTGAACCGCATCGAGCTGAAGGGCATCGACTTCAAGGAGGACGGCAACATCCTGGGGCACAAGCTGGA
GTACAACTACAACAGCCACAACGTCTATATCATGGCCGACAAGCAGAAGAACGGCATCAAGGTGAACTTC
AAGATCCGCCACAACATCGAGGACGGCAGCGTGCAGCTCGCCGACCACTACCAGCAGAACACCCCCATCG
GCGACGGCCCCGTGCTGCTGCCCGACAACCACTACCTGAGCACCCAGTCCGCCCTGAGCAAAGACCCCAA
CGAGAAGCGCGATCACATGGTCCTGCTGGAGTTCGTGACCGCCGCCGGGATCACTCTCGGCATGGACGAG
CTGTACAAGGAATTCTAACTAGAGCTCGCTGATCAGCCTCGACTGTGCCTTCTAGTTGCCAGCCATCTGT
TGTTTGCCCCTCCCCCGTGCCTTCCTTGACCCTGGAAGGTGCCACTCCCACTGTCCTTTCCTAATAAAAT
GAGGAAATTGCATCGCATTGTCTGAGTAGGTGTCATTCTATTCTGGGGGGTGGGGTGGGGCAGGACAGCA
AGGGGGAGGATTGGGAAGAGAATAGCAGGCATGCTGGGGAGCGGCCGCAGGAACCCCTAGTGATGGAGTT
GGCCACTCCCTCTCTGCGCGCTCGCTCGCTCACTGAGGCCGGGCGACCAAAGGTCGCCCGACGCCCGGGC
TTTGCCCGGGCGGCCTCAGTGAGCGAGCGAGCGCGCAGCTGCCTGCAGGGGCGCCTGATGCGGTATTTTC
TCCTTACGCATCTGTGCGGTATTTCACACCGCATA
[95 nt withheld, positions 5496-5590]
T
[46 nt withheld, positions 5592-5637]
C
[141 nt withheld, positions 5639-5779]
CCTTTGACGTTGGAGTCCACGTTCTTT
[37 nt withheld, positions 5807-5843]
ACTCTATCTCGGGCTATTCTTTTGATTTATAAGGGATTTTGCCGATTTCGGTCTATTGGTTAAAAAATGA
GCTGATTTAACAAAAATTTAACGCGAATTTTAACAAAATATTAACGTTTACAATTTTATGGTGCACTCTC
AGTACAATCTGCTCTGATGCCGCATAGTTAAGCCAGCCCCGACACCCGCCAACACCCGCTGACGCGCCCT
GACGGGCTTGTCTGCTCCCGGCATCCGCTTACAGACAAGCTGTGACCGTCTCCGGGAGCTGCATGTGTCA
GAGGTTTTCACCGTCATCACCGAAACGCGCGAGACGAAAGGGCCTCGTGATACGCCTATTTTTATAGGTT
AATGTCATGATAATAATGGTTTCTTAGACGTCAGGTGGCACTTTTCGGGGAAATGTGCGCGGAACCCCTA
TTTGTTTATTTTTCTAAATACATTCAAATATGTATCCGCTCATGAGACAATAACCCTGATAAATGCTTCA
ATAATATTGAAAAAGGAAGAGTATGAGTATTCAACATTTCCGTGTCGCCCTTATTCCCTTTTTTGCGGCA
TTTTGCCTTCCTGTTTTTGCTCACCCAGAAACGCTGGTGAAAGTAAAAGATGCTGAAGATCAGTTGGGTG
CACGAGTGGGTTACATCGAACTGGATCTCAACAGCGGTAAGATCCTTGAGAGTTTTCGCCCCGAAGAACG
TTTTCCAATGATGAGCACTTTTAAAGTTCTGCTATGTGGCGCGGTATTATCCCGTATTGACGCCGGGCAA
GAGCAACTCGGTCGCCGCATACACTATTCTCAGAATGACTTGGTTGAGTACTCACCAGTCACAGAAAAGC
ATCTTACGGATGGCATGACAGTAAGAGAATTATGCAGTGCTGCCATAACCATGAGTGATAACACTGCGGC
CAACTTACTTCTGACAACGATCGGAGGACCGAAGGAGCTAACCGCTTTTTTGCACAACATGGGGGATCAT
GTAACTCGCCTTGATCGTTGGGAACCGGAGCTGAATGAAGCCATACCAAACGACGAGCGTGACACCACGA
TGCCTGTAGCAATGGCAACAACGTTGCGCAAACTATTAACTGGCGAACTACTTACTCTAGCTTCCCGGCA
ACAATTAATAGACTGGATGGAGGCGGATAAAGTTGCAGGACCACTTCTGCGCTCGGCCCTTCCGGCTGGC
TGGTTTATTGCTGATAAATCTGGAGCCGGTGAGCGTGGAAGCCGCGGTATCATTGCAGCACTGGGGCCAG
ATGGTAAGCCCTCCCGTATCGTAGTTATCTACACGACGGGGAGTCAGGCAACTATGGATGAACGAAATAG
ACAGATCGCTGAGATAGGTGCCTCACTGATTAAGCATTGGTAACTGTCAGACCAAGTTTACTCATATATA
CTTTAGATTGATTTAAAACTTCATTTTTAATTTAAAAGGATCTAGGTGAAGATCCTTTTTGATAATCTCA
TGACCAAAATCCCTTAACGTGAGTTTTCGTTCCACTGAGCGTCAGACCCCGTAGAAAAGATCAAAGGATC
TTCTTGAGATCCTTTTTTTCTGCGCGTAATCTGCTGCTTGCAAACAAAAAAACCACCGCTACCAGCGGTG
GTTTGTTTGCCGGATCAAGAGCTACCAACTCTTTTTCCGAAGGTAACTGGCTTCAGCAGAGCGCAGATAC
CAAATACTGTTCTTCTAGTGTAGCCGTAGTTAGGCCACCACTTCAAGAACTCTGTAGCACCGCCTACATA
CCTCGCTCTGCTAATCCTGTTACCAGTGGCTGCTGCCAGTGGCGATAAGTCGTGTCTTACCGGGTTGGAC
TCAAGACGATAGTTACCGGATAAGGCGCAGCGGTCGGGCTGAACGGGGGGTTCGTGCACACAGCCCAGCT
TGGAGCGAACGACCTACACCGAACTGAGATACCTACAGCGTGAGCTATGAGAAAGCGCCACGCTTCCCGA
AGGGAGAAAGGCGGACAGGTATCCGGTAAGCGGCAGGGTCGGAACAGGAGAGCGCACGAGGGAGCTTCCA
GGGGGAAACGCCTGGTATCTTTATAGTCCTGTCGGGTTTCGCCACCTCTGACTTGAGCGTCGATTTTTGT
GATGCTCGTCAGGGGGGCGGAGCCTATGGAAAAACGCCAGCAACGCGGCCTTTTTACGGTTCCTGGCCTT
TTGCTGGCCTTTTGCTCACATGTGAGGGCCTATTTCCCATGATTCCTTCATATTTGCATATACGATACAA
GGCTGTTAGAGAGATAATTGGAATTAATTTGACTGTAAACACAAAGATATTAGTACAAAATACGTGACGT
AGAAAGTAATAATTTCTTGGGTAGTTTGCAGTTTTAAAATTATGTTTTAAAATGGACTATCATATGCTTA
CCGTAACTTGAAAGTATTTCGATTTCTTGGCTTTATATATCTTGTGGAAAGGACGAAACACCGTTCTCCA
GGTTTCCAAGAACGTTTTAGAGCTAGAAATAGCAAGTTAAAATAAGGCTAGTCCGTTATCAACTTGAAAA
AGTGGCACCGAGTCGGTGCTTTTTTGTTTTAGAGCTAGAAATAGCAAGTTAAAATAAGGCTAGTCCGTTT
TTAGCGCGTGCGCCAATTCTGCAGACAAATGGCTCTAGAGGTACC
